Addgene plasmid #49625: pTH-NH(G)-mVenus
Purpose: (Empty Backbone) Destination Vector for TALEColor-mVenus
Depositing lab: Thoru Pederson. Depositing organization: University of Massachusetts, Worcester. Publication: Visualization of repetitive DNA sequences in human chromosomes with transcription activator-like effectors. Ma H, Reyes-Gutierrez P, Pederson T. Proc Natl Acad Sci U S A. 2013 Dec 9. 10.1073/pnas.1319097110 PubMed 24324157.
Backbone
  Vector backbone: pcDNA4/TO
  Backbone manufacturer: Invitrogen
  Backbone size (bp): 5500
  Vector type: Mammalian Expression, TALEN
  Promoter: CMV
  Selectable markers: Hygromycin
Growth in bacteria
  Bacterial resistance: Chloramphenicol and Ampicillin, 25 & 100 μg/mL
  Growth temperature: 37°C
  Growth strain: ccdB Survival
  Copy number: High Copy
Gene/Insert
  Cloning method: Restriction Enzyme
Terms and licenses: Academic/Nonprofit Terms; Industry Terms: Not Available to Industry
Depositor comments: This destination vector for TALEs is compatible with the Zhang Lab TALE Toolbox.
How to cite: pTH-NH(G)-mVenus was a gift from Thoru Pederson (Addgene plasmid # 49625 ; http://n2t.net/addgene:49625 ; RRID:Addgene_49625)
