[The description below was written by a language model from this plasmid's Addgene catalogue record and pLannotate feature annotations shown in this document.]
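Description:
pTH-NH(G)-mVenus is an empty mammalian-expression destination vector built on the pcDNA4/TO backbone, designed to receive custom TALE (transcription activator-like effector) repeat arrays and express them as fusions to the yellow fluorescent protein mVenus ("TALEColor-mVenus"). The full sequence is 8,609 nt. It replicates in E. coli from a high-copy ColE1/pUC-type origin, carries an f1 origin, and is selected with ampicillin (bla) plus chloramphenicol. Because it contains a ccdB toxin gene, the unmodified vector is propagated in a ccdB-tolerant strain. For mammalian cells, an SV40 promoter drives a hygromycin resistance gene followed by an SV40 poly(A) signal. A short bleomycin-resistance fragment downstream appears to be a remnant of the parental backbone's original marker.

The expression unit begins with the CMV enhancer and promoter, followed by short tet-operator-like sequences, consistent with the tetracycline-repressible CMV/TO design of the backbone. Downstream are a TALE N-terminal segment (annotated by homology to avrXa10), a stuffer cassette containing the chloramphenicol acetyltransferase gene, a ccdA fragment and ccdB, then a TALE C-terminal segment (annotated as an avrBs3 fragment), the mVenus coding sequence and a bGH poly(A) signal. Replacing the CmR/ccdB stuffer with an assembled repeat array removes the toxin, giving counter-selection against uncut vector, and should create a continuous TALE–mVenus coding sequence. The name suggests a final NH half-repeat specifying guanine, though the record does not say so explicitly. The depositor notes compatibility with a widely used TALE assembly toolbox, and the cloning method is listed as restriction enzyme. According to the associated publication, such fusions are used to visualize repetitive DNA sequences in human chromosomes.
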