Features (pLannotate 1.2.2; 28 found; start..end, strand, type, name):
     27..79      -  misc_feature   bom (fragment): basis of mobility region from pBR322
    234..613     +  enhancer       CMV enhancer: human cytomegalovirus immediate early enhancer
    614..817     +  promoter       CMV promoter: human cytomegalovirus (CMV) immediate early promoter
    819..838     +  promoter       PLtetO-1 promoter (fragment): modified phage lambda PL promoter with tet operator sites (Lutz and Bujard, 1997)
    840..859     +  promoter       PLtetO-1 promoter (fragment): modified phage lambda PL promoter with tet operator sites (Lutz and Bujard, 1997)
    867..900     +  promoter       TRE3GV promoter (fragment): 3rd-generation Tet-responsive promoter that can be activated by binding of Tet-On® 3G, optimized for retroviral and lentiviral vectors
   1076..1543    +  CDS            avrXa10 (fragment): AVX10_XANOO - Experimental evidence at protein level: Swiss-Prot protein existence level 1. Avirulence protein. Induces the hypersensitive response (HR)in rice plants carrying the resistance gene Xa10. Activity depends on the presence of the core repeat domains; replacement with repeat domains from other proteins (AvrBs3 of X.euvesicatoria (AC P14727) or AvrXa7 of this organism) does not elicit the HR. Probably acts as a transcription factor in its host plant (rice) to induce plant resistance or disease. From Xanthomonas oryzae pv. oryzae.
   1574..1604    +  promoter       lac UV5 promoter: E. coli lac promoter with an "up" mutation
   1628..1657    +  promoter       cat promoter (fragment): promoter of the E. coli cat gene encoding chloramphenicol acetyltransferase
   1658..2317    +  CDS            CmR: chloramphenicol acetyltransferase; cat; confers resistance to chloramphenicol
   2496..2654    +  CDS            ccdA (fragment): CCDA_ECO57 - Also known as H, letA. Experimental evidence at protein level: Swiss-Prot protein existence level 1. Antitoxin component of a type II toxin-antitoxin (TA) system which inhibits the post-segregational killing (PSK) of plasmid-free cells, also referred to as a plasmid addiction system. Binds to and blocks the activity of CcdB; will also remove bound CcdB protein from the CcdB-GyrA complex by forming a CcdA-CcdB complex, a process termed rejuvenation. Functions as a transcriptional corepressor for the ccdAB operon, repression also requires CcdB (By similarity). From Escherichia coli
   2659..2961    +  CDS            ccdB: CCDB_ECOLI - Also known as G, letB, letD. Experimental evidence at protein level: Swiss-Prot protein existence level 1. Toxic component of a type II toxin-antitoxin (TA) system, functioning in plasmid maintainence. Responsible for the post- segregational killing (PSK) of plasmid-free cells, also referred to as a plasmid addiction system. Half-life of over 2 hours. Cell killing by CcdB is accompanied by filamentation, defects in chromosome and plasmid segregation, defects in cell division, formation of anucleate cells, decreased DNA synthesis and plasmid loss. Interferes with the activity of DN
   3073..3261    +  CDS            avrBs3 (fragment): AVRB3_XANEU - Experimental evidence at protein level: Swiss-Prot protein existence level 1. Avirulence protein. Acts as a transcription factor in C.annuum plants. In susceptible plants lacking the Bs3 resistance gene induces expression of a number of genes, including genes homologous to a family of auxin-induced genes, alpha-expansin genes, pectate lyase, anthocyanidin glucoside rhamnosyl transferase and at least one transcription factor, UPA20. Their expression leads to plant hypertrophy in mesophyll cells, probably mainly mediated by UPA20 (PubMed:17962565). In resistant plants induces the h
   3283..3999    +  CDS            mVenus: mVenus is a basic (constitutively fluorescent) yellow fluorescent protein published in 2006, derived from Aequorea victoria. It is reported to be a rapidly-maturing monomer with moderate acid sensitivity.
   4040..4264    +  polyA_signal   bGH poly(A) signal: bovine growth hormone polyadenylation signal
   4268..4289    +  promoter       SV40 promoter (fragment): SV40 enhancer and early promoter
   4310..4738    +  rep_origin     f1 ori (sequence partly withheld): f1 bacteriophage origin of replication; arrow indicates direction of (+) strand synthesis
   4752..5081    +  promoter       SV40 promoter: SV40 enhancer and early promoter
   5130..6155    +  CDS            HygR: aminoglycoside phosphotransferase from E. coli; aph(4)-Ia; confers resistance to hygromycin
   6165..6290    +  CDS            ble (fragment): BLE_KLEPN - Experimental evidence at protein level: Swiss-Prot protein existence level 1. Binding protein with a strong affinity to the bleomycin family of antibiotics. Binds to CL990; an antimitotic-antibiotic compound. From Klebsiella pneumoniae.
   6285..6406    +  polyA_signal   SV40 poly(A) signal: SV40 polyadenylation signal
   6479..6495    -  protein_bind   lac operator: The lac repressor binds to the lac operator to inhibit transcription in E. coli. This inhibition can be relieved by adding lactose or isopropyl-β-D-thiogalactopyranoside (IPTG). lac repressor encoded by lacI
   6503..6533    -  promoter       lac promoter: promoter for the E. coli lac operon
   6548..6569    -  protein_bind   CAP binding site: CAP binding activates transcription in the presence of cAMP. E. coli catabolite activator protein
   6582..6674    -  CDS            lacI (fragment): lac repressor; lacI; The lac repressor binds to the lac operator to inhibit transcription in E. coli. This inhibition can be relieved by adding lactose or isopropyl-β-D-thiogalactopyranoside (IPTG).
   6857..7442    -  rep_origin     ori: high-copy-number ColE1/pMB1/pBR322/pUC origin of replication
   7613..8473    -  CDS            AmpR: β-lactamase; bla; confers resistance to ampicillin, carbenicillin, and related antibiotics
   8474..8578    -  promoter       AmpR promoter: bla
>Addgene plasmid #49625 | pTH-NH(G)-mVenus | depositor full sequence | sequence record 74759 | pTH-NH(G)-mVenus sequence 8609 bps
ACGGATCGGGAGATCTCCCGATCCCCTATGGTGCACTCTCAGTACAATCTGCTCTGATGCCGCATAGTTA
AGCCAGTATCTGCTCCCTGCTTGTGTGTTGGAGGTCGCTGAGTAGTGCGCGAGCAAAATTTAAGCTACAA
CAAGGCAAGGCTTGACCGACAATTCCATGAAGAATCTGCTTAGGGTTAGGCGTTTTGCGCTGCTTCGCGA
TGTACGGGCCAGATATACGCGTTGACATTGATTATTGACTAGTTATTAATAGTAATCAATTACGGGGTCA
TTAGTTCATAGCCCATATATGGAGTTCCGCGTTACATAACTTACGGTAAATGGCCCGCCTGGCTGACCGC
CCAACGACCCCCGCCCATTGACGTCAATAATGACGTATGTTCCCATAGTAACGCCAATAGGGACTTTCCA
TTGACGTCAATGGGTGGAGTATTTACGGTAAACTGCCCACTTGGCAGTACATCAAGTGTATCATATGCCA
AGTACGCCCCCTATTGACGTCAATGACGGTAAATGGCCCGCCTGGCATTATGCCCAGTACATGACCTTAT
GGGACTTTCCTACTTGGCAGTACATCTACGTATTAGTCATCGCTATTACCATGGTGATGCGGTTTTGGCA
GTACATCAATGGGCGTGGATAGCGGTTTGACTCACGGGGATTTCCAAGTCTCCACCCCATTGACGTCAAT
GGGAGTTTGTTTTGGCACCAAAATCAACGGGACTTTCCAAAATGTCGTAACAACTCCGCCCCATTGACGC
AAATGGGCGGTAGGCGTGTACGGTGGGAGGTCTATATAAGCAGAGCTCTCCCTATCAGTGATAGAGATCT
CCCTATCAGTGATAGAGATCGTCGACGAGCTCGTTTAGTGAACCGTCAGATCGCCTGGAGACGCCATCCA
CGCTGTTTTGACCTCCATAGAAGACACCGGGACCGATCCAGCCTGGCGCGCCGGTTCTGGATCCGGTTCT
CAATTGGGTTCTACCGGTTAGGGGCCACCATGGACTATAAGGACCACGACGGAGACTACAAGGATCATGA
TATTGATTACAAAGACGATGACGATAAGATGGCCCCAAAGAAGAAGCGGAAGGTCGGTATCCACGGAGTC
CCAGCAGCCGTAGATTTGAGAACTTTGGGATATTCACAGCAGCAGCAGGAAAAGATCAAGCCCAAAGTGA
GGTCGACAGTCGCGCAGCATCACGAAGCGCTGGTGGGTCATGGGTTTACACATGCCCACATCGTAGCCTT
GTCGCAGCACCCTGCAGCCCTTGGCACGGTCGCCGTCAAGTACCAGGACATGATTGCGGCGTTGCCGGAA
GCCACACATGAGGCGATCGTCGGTGTGGGGAAACAGTGGAGCGGAGCCCGAGCGCTTGAGGCCCTGTTGA
CGGTCGCGGGAGAGCTGAGAGGGCCTCCCCTTCAGCTGGACACGGGCCAGTTGCTGAAGATCGCGAAGCG
GGGAGGAGTCACGGCGGTCGAGGCGGTGCACGCGTGGCGCAATGCGCTCACGGGAGCACCCCTCAACCTG
ACAGAGACCGCGGCCGCATTAGGCACCCCAGGCTTTACACTTTATGCTTCCGGCTCGTATAATGTGTGGA
TTTTGAGTTAGGATCCGTCGAGATTTTCAGGAGCTAAGGAAGCTAAAATGGAGAAAAAAATCACTGGATA
TACCACCGTTGATATATCCCAATGGCATCGTAAAGAACATTTTGAGGCATTTCAGTCAGTTGCTCAATGT
ACCTATAACCAGACCGTTCAGCTGGATATTACGGCCTTTTTAAAGACCGTAAAGAAAAATAAGCACAAGT
TTTATCCGGCCTTTATTCACATTCTTGCCCGCCTGATGAATGCTCATCCGGAATTCCGTATGGCAATGAA
AGACGGTGAGCTGGTGATATGGGATAGTGTTCACCCTTGTTACACCGTTTTCCATGAGCAAACTGAAACG
TTTTCATCGCTCTGGAGTGAATACCACGACGATTTCCGGCAGTTTCTACACATATATTCGCAAGATGTGG
CGTGTTACGGTGAAAACCTGGCCTATTTCCCTAAAGGGTTTATTGAGAATATGTTTTTCGTCTCAGCCAA
TCCCTGGGTGAGTTTCACCAGTTTTGATTTAAACGTGGCCAATATGGACAACTTCTTCGCCCCCGTTTTC
ACCATGGGCAAATATTATACGCAAGGCGACAAGGTGCTGATGCCGCTGGCGATTCAGGTTCATCATGCCG
TTTGTGATGGCTTCCATGTCGGCAGAATGCTTAATGAATTACAACAGTACTGCGATGAGTGGCAGGGCGG
GGCGTAAAGATCTGGATCCGGCTTACTAAAAGCCAGATAACAGTATGCGTATTTGCGCGCTGATTTTTGC
GGTATAAGAATATATACTGATATGTATACCCGAAGTATGTCAAAAAGAGGTATGCTATGAAGCAGCGTAT
TACAGTGACAGTTGACAGCGACAGCTATCAGTTGCTCAAGGCATATATGATGTCAATATCTCCGGTCTGG
TAAGCACAACCATGCAGAATGAAGCCCGTCGTCTGCGTGCCGAACGCTGGAAAGCGGAAAATCAGGAAGG
GATGGCTGAGGTCGCCCGGTTTATTGAAATGAACGGCTCTTTTGCTGACGAGAACAGGGGCTGGTGAAAT
GCAGTTTAAGGTTTACACCTATAAAAGAGAGAGCCGTTATCGTCTGTTTGTGGATGTACAGAGTGATATT
ATTGACACGCCCGGGCGACGGATGGTGATCCCCCTGGCCAGTGCACGTCTGCTGTCAGATAAAGTCTCCC
GTGAACTTTACCCGGTGGTGCATATCGGGGATGAAAGCTGGCGCATGATGACCACCGATATGGCCAGTGT
GCCGGTCTCCGTTATCGGGGAAGAAGTGGCTGATCTCAGCCACCGCGAAAATGACATCAAAAACGCCATT
AACCTGATGTTCTGGGGAATATAAATGTCAGGCTCCCTTATACACAGCCAGTCTGCAGGTCGACGGTCTC
GACTCACGCCTGAGCAGGTAGTGGCTATTGCATCCAACCACGGGGGCAGACCCGCACTGGAGTCAATCGT
GGCCCAGCTTTCGAGGCCGGACCCCGCGCTGGCCGCACTCACTAATGATCATCTTGTAGCGCTGGCCTGC
CTCGGCGGACGACCCGCCTTGGATGCGGTGAAGAAGGGGCTCCCGCACGCGCCTGCATTGATTAAGCGGA
CCAACAGAAGGATTCCCGAGAGGACATCACATCGAGTGGCAGGCCTGCAGGGAAGTGGAAGTATGGTGAG
CAAGGGCGAGGAGCTGTTCACCGGGGTGGTGCCCATCCTGGTCGAGCTGGACGGCGACGTAAACGGCCAC
AAGTTCAGCGTGTCCGGCGAGGGCGAGGGCGATGCCACCTACGGCAAGCTGACCCTGAAGCTGATCTGCA
CCACCGGCAAGCTGCCCGTGCCCTGGCCCACCCTCGTGACCACCCTGGGCTACGGCCTGCAGTGCTTCGC
CCGCTACCCCGACCACATGAAGCAGCACGACTTCTTCAAGTCCGCCATGCCCGAAGGCTACGTCCAGGAG
CGCACCATCTTCTTCAAGGACGACGGCAACTACAAGACCCGCGCCGAGGTGAAGTTCGAGGGCGACACCC
TGGTGAACCGCATCGAGCTGAAGGGCATCGACTTCAAGGAGGACGGCAACATCCTGGGGCACAAGCTGGA
GTACAACTACAACAGCCACAACGTCTATATCACCGCCGACAAGCAGAAGAACGGCATCAAGGCCAACTTC
AAGATCCGCCACAACATCGAGGACGGCGGCGTGCAGCTCGCCGACCACTACCAGCAGAACACCCCCATCG
GCGACGGCCCCGTGCTGCTGCCCGACAACCACTACCTGAGCTACCAGTCCAAGCTGAGCAAAGACCCCAA
CGAGAAGCGCGATCACATGGTCCTGCTGGAGTTCGTGACCGCCGCCGGGATCACTCTCGGCATGGACGAG
CTGTACAAGTAGTCTAGAGGGCCCGTTTAAACCCGCTGATCAGCCTCGACTGTGCCTTCTAGTTGCCAGC
CATCTGTTGTTTGCCCCTCCCCCGTGCCTTCCTTGACCCTGGAAGGTGCCACTCCCACTGTCCTTTCCTA
ATAAAATGAGGAAATTGCATCGCATTGTCTGAGTAGGTGTCATTCTATTCTGGGGGGTGGGGTGGGGCAG
GACAGCAAGGGGGAGGATTGGGAAGACAATAGCAGGCATGCTGGGGATGCGGTGGGCTCTATGGCTTCTG
AGGCGGAAAGAACCAGCTGGGGCTCTAGGGGGTATCCCC
[124 nt withheld, positions 4310-4433]
C
[91 nt withheld, positions 4435-4525]
A
[49 nt withheld, positions 4527-4575]
CCTTTGACGTTGGAGTCCACGTTCTTT
[37 nt withheld, positions 4603-4639]
ACCCTATCTCGGTCTATTCTTTTGATTTATAAGGGATTTTGCCGATTTCGGCCTATTGGTTAAAAAATGA
GCTGATTTAACAAAAATTTAACGCGAATTAATTCTGTGGAATGTGTGTCAGTTAGGGTGTGGAAAGTCCC
CAGGCTCCCCAGCAGGCAGAAGTATGCAAAGCATGCATCTCAATTAGTCAGCAACCAGGTGTGGAAAGTC
CCCAGGCTCCCCAGCAGGCAGAAGTATGCAAAGCATGCATCTCAATTAGTCAGCAACCATAGTCCCGCCC
CTAACTCCGCCCATCCCGCCCCTAACTCCGCCCAGTTCCGCCCATTCTCCGCCCCATGGCTGACTAATTT
TTTTTATTTATGCAGAGGCCGAGGCCGCCTCTGCCTCTGAGCTATTCCAGAAGTAGTGAGGAGGCTTTTT
TGGAGGCCTAGGCTTTTGCAAAAAGCTCCCGGGAGCTTGTATATCCATTTTCGGATCTGATCAGCACGTG
ATGAAAAAGCCTGAACTCACCGCGACGTCTGTCGAGAAGTTTCTGATCGAAAAGTTCGACAGCGTCTCCG
ACCTGATGCAGCTCTCGGAGGGCGAAGAATCTCGTGCTTTCAGCTTCGATGTAGGAGGGCGTGGATATGT
CCTGCGGGTAAATAGCTGCGCCGATGGTTTCTACAAAGATCGTTATGTTTATCGGCACTTTGCATCGGCC
GCGCTCCCGATTCCGGAAGTGCTTGACATTGGGGAATTCAGCGAGAGCCTGACCTATTGCATCTCCCGCC
GTGCACAGGGTGTCACGTTGCAAGACCTGCCTGAAACCGAACTGCCCGCTGTTCTGCAGCCGGTCGCGGA
GGCCATGGATGCGATCGCTGCGGCCGATCTTAGCCAGACGAGCGGGTTCGGCCCATTCGGACCGCAAGGA
ATCGGTCAATACACTACATGGCGTGATTTCATATGCGCGATTGCTGATCCCCATGTGTATCACTGGCAAA
CTGTGATGGACGACACCGTCAGTGCGTCCGTCGCGCAGGCTCTCGATGAGCTGATGCTTTGGGCCGAGGA
CTGCCCCGAAGTCCGGCACCTCGTGCACGCGGATTTCGGCTCCAACAATGTCCTGACGGACAATGGCCGC
ATAACAGCGGTCATTGACTGGAGCGAGGCGATGTTCGGGGATTCCCAATACGAGGTCGCCAACATCTTCT
TCTGGAGGCCGTGGTTGGCTTGTATGGAGCAGCAGACGCGCTACTTCGAGCGGAGGCATCCGGAGCTTGC
AGGATCGCCGCGGCTCCGGGCGTATATGCTCCGCATTGGTCTTGACCAACTCTATCAGAGCTTGGTTGAC
GGCAATTTCGATGATGCAGCTTGGGCGCAGGGTCGATGCGACGCAATCGTCCGATCCGGAGCCGGGACTG
TCGGGCGTACACAAATCGCCCGCAGAAGCGCGGCCGTCTGGACCGATGGCTGTGTAGAAGTACTCGCCGA
TAGTGGAAACCGACGCCCCAGCACTCGTCCGAGGGCAAAGGAATAGCACGTGCTACGAGATTTCGATTCC
ACCGCCGCCTTCTATGAAAGGTTGGGCTTCGGAATCGTTTTCCGGGACGCCGGCTGGATGATCCTCCAGC
GCGGGGATCTCATGCTGGAGTTCTTCGCCCACCCCAACTTGTTTATTGCAGCTTATAATGGTTACAAATA
AAGCAATAGCATCACAAATTTCACAAATAAAGCATTTTTTTCACTGCATTCTAGTTGTGGTTTGTCCAAA
CTCATCAATGTATCTTATCATGTCTGTATACCGTCGACCTCTAGCTAGAGCTTGGCGTAATCATGGTCAT
AGCTGTTTCCTGTGTGAAATTGTTATCCGCTCACAATTCCACACAACATACGAGCCGGAAGCATAAAGTG
TAAAGCCTGGGGTGCCTAATGAGTGAGCTAACTCACATTAATTGCGTTGCGCTCACTGCCCGCTTTCCAG
TCGGGAAACCTGTCGTGCCAGCTGCATTAATGAATCGGCCAACGCGCGGGGAGAGGCGGTTTGCGTATTG
GGCGCTCTTCCGCTTCCTCGCTCACTGACTCGCTGCGCTCGGTCGTTCGGCTGCGGCGAGCGGTATCAGC
TCACTCAAAGGCGGTAATACGGTTATCCACAGAATCAGGGGATAACGCAGGAAAGAACATGTGAGCAAAA
GGCCAGCAAAAGGCCAGGAACCGTAAAAAGGCCGCGTTGCTGGCGTTTTTCCATAGGCTCCGCCCCCCTG
ACGAGCATCACAAAAATCGACGCTCAAGTCAGAGGTGGCGAAACCCGACAGGACTATAAAGATACCAGGC
GTTTCCCCCTGGAAGCTCCCTCGTGCGCTCTCCTGTTCCGACCCTGCCGCTTACCGGATACCTGTCCGCC
TTTCTCCCTTCGGGAAGCGTGGCGCTTTCTCATAGCTCACGCTGTAGGTATCTCAGTTCGGTGTAGGTCG
TTCGCTCCAAGCTGGGCTGTGTGCACGAACCCCCCGTTCAGCCCGACCGCTGCGCCTTATCCGGTAACTA
TCGTCTTGAGTCCAACCCGGTAAGACACGACTTATCGCCACTGGCAGCAGCCACTGGTAACAGGATTAGC
AGAGCGAGGTATGTAGGCGGTGCTACAGAGTTCTTGAAGTGGTGGCCTAACTACGGCTACACTAGAAGAA
CAGTATTTGGTATCTGCGCTCTGCTGAAGCCAGTTACCTTCGGAAAAAGAGTTGGTAGCTCTTGATCCGG
CAAACAAACCACCGCTGGTAGCGGTTTTTTTGTTTGCAAGCAGCAGATTACGCGCAGAAAAAAAGGATCT
CAAGAAGATCCTTTGATCTTTTCTACGGGGTCTGACGCTCAGTGGAACGAAAACTCACGTTAAGGGATTT
TGGTCATGAGATTATCAAAAAGGATCTTCACCTAGATCCTTTTAAATTAAAAATGAAGTTTTAAATCAAT
CTAAAGTATATATGAGTAAACTTGGTCTGACAGTTACCAATGCTTAATCAGTGAGGCACCTATCTCAGCG
ATCTGTCTATTTCGTTCATCCATAGTTGCCTGACTCCCCGTCGTGTAGATAACTACGATACGGGAGGGCT
TACCATCTGGCCCCAGTGCTGCAATGATACCGCGAGAACCACGCTCACCGGCTCCAGATTTATCAGCAAT
AAACCAGCCAGCCGGAAGGGCCGAGCGCAGAAGTGGTCCTGCAACTTTATCCGCCTCCATCCAGTCTATT
AATTGTTGCCGGGAAGCTAGAGTAAGTAGTTCGCCAGTTAATAGTTTGCGCAACGTTGTTGCCATTGCTA
CAGGCATCGTGGTGTCACGCTCGTCGTTTGGTATGGCTTCATTCAGCTCCGGTTCCCAACGATCAAGGCG
AGTTACATGATCCCCCATGTTGTGCAAAAAAGCGGTTAGCTCCTTCGGTCCTCCGATCGTTGTCAGAAGT
AAGTTGGCCGCAGTGTTATCACTCATGGTTATGGCAGCACTGCATAATTCTCTTACTGTCATGCCATCCG
TAAGATGCTTTTCTGTGACTGGTGAGTACTCAACCAAGTCATTCTGAGAATAGTGTATGCGGCGACCGAG
TTGCTCTTGCCCGGCGTCAATACGGGATAATACCGCGCCACATAGCAGAACTTTAAAAGTGCTCATCATT
GGAAAACGTTCTTCGGGGCGAAAACTCTCAAGGATCTTACCGCTGTTGAGATCCAGTTCGATGTAACCCA
CTCGTGCACCCAACTGATCTTCAGCATCTTTTACTTTCACCAGCGTTTCTGGGTGAGCAAAAACAGGAAG
GCAAAATGCCGCAAAAAAGGGAATAAGGGCGACACGGAAATGTTGAATACTCATACTCTTCCTTTTTCAA
TATTATTGAAGCATTTATCAGGGTTATTGTCTCATGAGCGGATACATATTTGAATGTATTTAGAAAAATA
AACAAATAGGGGTTCCGCGCACATTTCCCCGAAAAGTGCCACCTGACGTC
