>Addgene plasmid #49625 | pTH-NH(G)-mVenus | addgene partial sequence | sequence record 76188 | CMV-F
CTATATAAGCAGAGCTCTCCCTATCAGTGATAGAGATCTCCCTATCAGTGATAGAGATCGTCGACGAGCT
CGTTTAGTGAACCGTCAGATCGCCTGGAGACGCCATCCACGCTGTTTTGACCTCCATAGAAGACACCGGG
ACCGATCCAGCCTGGCGCGCCGGTTCTGGATCCGGTTCTCAATTGGGTTCTACCGGTTAGGGGCCACCAT
GGACTATAAGGACCACGACGGAGACTACAAGGATCATGATATTGATTACAAAGACGATGACGATAAGATG
GCCCCAAAGAAGAAGCGGAAGGTCGGTATCCACGGAGTCCCAGCAGCCGTAGATTTGAGAACTTTGGGAT
ATTCACAGCAGCAGCAGGAAAAGATCAAGCCCAAAGTGAGGTCGACAGTCGCGCAGCATCACGAAGCGCT
GGTGGGTCATGGGTTTACACATGCCCACATCGTAGCCTTGTCGCAGCACCCTGCAGCCCTTGGCACGGTC
GCCGTCAAGTACCAGGACATGATTGCGGCGTTGCCGGAAGCCACACATGAGGCGATCGTCGGTGTGGGGA
AACAGTGGAGCGGAGCCCGAGCGCTTGAGGCCCTGTTGACGGTCGCGGGAGAGCTGAGAGGGCCTCCCCT
TCAGCTGGACACGGGCCAGTTGCTGAAGATCGCGAAGCGGGGAGGAGTCACGGCGGTCGAGGCGGTGCAC
GCGTGGCGCAATGCGCTCACGGGAGCACCCCTCAACCTGACAGAGACCGCGGCCGCATTAGGCACCCCAG
GCTTTACACTTTATGCTTCCGGCTCGTATAATGTGTGGATTTTGAGTTAGGATCCGTCGAGATTTTCAGG
AGCTAAGGAAGCTAAAATGGAGAAAAAAATCACTGGATATACCACCGTTGATATATCCCAATGGCATCGT
AAAGAACATTTTGAGGCATTTCAGTCAGTTGCTCAATGTACCTATAACCAGACCGTTCAGCTGGATATTA
CGGCCTTTTTAA
