>Addgene plasmid #49625 | pTH-NH(G)-mVenus | addgene partial sequence | sequence record 76653 | ccdb-fwd 5'-GCATGATGACCACCGATATG-3'
GGTCTCCGTTATCGGGGAAGAAGTGGCTGATCTCAGCCACCGCGAAAATGACATCAAAAACGCCATTAAC
CTGATGTTCTGGGGAATATAAATGTCAGGCTCCCTTATACACAGCCAGTCTGCAGGTCGACGGTCTCGAC
TCACGCCTGAGCAGGTAGTGGCTATTGCATCCAACCACGGGGGCAGACCCGCACTGGAGTCAATCGTGGC
CCAGCTTTCGAGGCCGGACCCCGCGCTGGCCGCACTCACTAATGATCATCTTGTAGCGCTGGCCTGCCTC
GGCGGACGACCCGCCTTGGATGCGGTGAAGAAGGGGCTCCCGCACGCGCCTGCATTGATTAAGCGGACCA
ACAGAAGGATTCCCGAGAGGACATCACATCGAGTGGCAGGCCTGCAGGGAAGTGGAAGTATGGTGAGCAA
GGGCGAGGAGCTGTTCACCGGGGTGGTGCCCATCCTGGTCGAGCTGGACGGCGACGTAAACGGCCACAAG
TTCAGCGTGTCCGGCGAGGGCGAGGGCGATGCCACCTACGGCAAGCTGACCCTGAAGCTGATCTGCACCA
CCGGCAAGCTGCCCGTGCCCTGGCCCACCCTCGTGACCACCCTGGGCTACGGCCTGCAGTGCTTCGCCCG
CTACCCCGACCACATGAAGCAGCACGACTTCTTCAAGTCCGCCATGCCCGAAGGCTACGTCCAGGAGCGC
ACCATCTTCTTCAAGGACGACGGCAACTACAAGACCCGCGCCGAGGTGAAGTTCGAGGGCGACACCCTGG
TGAACCGCATCGAGCTGAAGGGCATCGACTTCAAGGAGGACGGCAACATCCTGGGGCACAAGCTGGAGTA
CAACTACAACAGCCACAACGTCTATATCACCGCCGACAAGCAGAAGAACGGCATCAAGGCCAACTTCAAG
ATCCGCCACAACATCGAGGACGGCGGCGTGCAGCTCGCCGACCACTACCAGCAGAACACCCCCATCGGCG
ACGGCCCCGTGCTGCTGCC
