>Addgene plasmid #49625 | pTH-NH(G)-mVenus | addgene partial sequence | sequence record 77709 | BGH-rev 5'-TAGAAGGCACAGTCGAGG-3'
CTTGTACAGCTCGTCCATGCCGAGAGTGATCCCGGCGGCGGTCACGAACTCCAGCAGGACCATGTGATCG
CGCTTCTCGTTGGGGTCTTTGCTCAGCTTGGACTGGTAGCTCAGGTAGTGGTTGTCGGGCAGCAGCACGG
GGCCGTCGCCGATGGGGGTGTTCTGCTGGTAGTGGTCGGCGAGCTGCACGCCGCCGTCCTCGATGTTGTG
GCGGATCTTGAAGTTGGCCTTGATGCCGTTCTTCTGCTTGTCGGCGGTGATATAGACGTTGTGGCTGTTG
TAGTTGTACTCCAGCTTGTGCCCCAGGATGTTGCCGTCCTCCTTGAAGTCGATGCCCTTCAGCTCGATGC
GGTTCACCAGGGTGTCGCCCTCGAACTTCACCTCGGCGCGGGTCTTGTAGTTGCCGTCGTCCTTGAAGAA
GATGGTGCGCTCCTGGACGTAGCCTTCGGGCATGGCGGACTTGAAGAAGTCGTGCTGCTTCATGTGGTCG
GGGTAGCGGGCGAAGCACTGCAGGCCGTAGCCCAGGGTGGTCACGAGGGTGGGCCAGGGCACGGGCAGCT
TGCCGGTGGTGCAGATCAGCTTCAGGGTCAGCTTGCCGTAGGTGGCATCGCCCTCGCCCTCGCCGGACAC
GCTGAACTTGTGGCCGTTTACGTCGCCGTCCAGCTCGACCAGGATGGGCACCACCCCGGTGAACAGCTCC
TCGCCCTTGCTCACCATACTTCCACTTCCCTGCAGGCCTGCCACTCGATGTGATGTCCTCTCGGGAATCC
TTCTGTTGGTCCGCTTAATCAATGCAGGCGCGTGCGGGAGCCCCTTCTTCACCGCATCCAA
